>Addgene plasmid #141553 | TFORF0201 | depositor full sequence | sequence record 276795 | Full Sequence
TTAATGTAGTCTTATGCAATACTCTTGTAGTCTTGCAACATGGTAACGATGAGTTAGCAACATGCCTTAC
AAGGAGAGAAAAAGCACCGTGCATGCCGATTGGTGGAAGTAAGGTGGTACGATCGTGCCTTATTAGGAAG
GCAACAGACGGGTCTGACATGGATTGGACGAACCACTGAATTGCCGCATTGCAGAGATATTGTATTTAAG
TGCCTAGCTCGATACATAAACGGGTCTCTCTGGTTAGACCAGATCTGAGCCTGGGAGCTCTCTGGCTAAC
TAGGGAACCCACTGCTTAAGCCTCAATAAAGCTTGCCTTGAGTGCTTCAAGTAGTGTGTGCCCGTCTGTT
GTGTGACTCTGGTAACTAGAGATCCCTCAGACCCTTTTAGTCAGTGTGGAAAATCTCTAGCAGTGGCGCC
CGAACAGGGACTTGAAAGCGAAAGGGAAACCAGAGGAGCTCTCTCGACGCAGGACTCGGCTTGCTGAAGC
GCGCACGGCAAGAGGCGAGGGGCGGCGACTGGTGAGTACGCCAAAAATTTTGACTAGCGGAGGCTAGAAG
GAGAGAGATGGGTGCGAGAGCGTCAGTATTAAGCGGGGGAGAATTAGATCGCGATGGGAAAAAATTCGGT
TAAGGCCAGGGGGAAAGAAAAAATATAAATTAAAACATATAGTATGGGCAAGCAGGGAGCTAGAACGATT
CGCAGTTAATCCTGGCCTGTTAGAAACATCAGAAGGCTGTAGACAAATACTGGGACAGCTACAACCATCC
CTTCAGACAGGATCAGAAGAACTTAGATCATTATATAATACAGTAGCAACCCTCTATTGTGTGCATCAAA
GGATAGAGATAAAAGACACCAAGGAAGCTTTAGACAAGATAGAGGAAGAGCAAAACAAAAGTAAGACCAC
CGCACAGCAAGCGGCCGCTGATCTTCAGACCTGGAGGAGGAGATATGAGGGACAATTGGAGAAGTGAATT
ATATAAATATAAAGTAGTAAAAATTGAACCATTAGGAGTAGCACCCACCAAGGCAAAGAGAAGAGTGGTG
CAGAGAGAAAAAAGAGCAGTGGGAATAGGAGCTTTGTTCCTTGGGTTCTTGGGAGCAGCAGGAAGCACTA
TGGGCGCAGCGTCAATGACGCTGACGGTACAGGCCAGACAATTATTGTCTGGTATAGTGCAGCAGCAGAA
CAATTTGCTGAGGGCTATTGAGGCGCAACAGCATCTGTTGCAACTCACAGTCTGGGGCATCAAGCAGCTC
CAGGCAAGAATCCTGGCTGTGGAAAGATACCTAAAGGATCAACAGCTCCTGGGGATTTGGGGTTGCTCTG
GAAAACTCATTTGCACCACTGCTGTGCCTTGGAATGCTAGTTGGAGTAATAAATCTCTGGAACAGATTTG
GAATCACACGACCTGGATGGAGTGGGACAGAGAAATTAACAATTACACAAGCTTAATACACTCCTTAATT
GAAGAATCGCAAAACCAGCAAGAAAAGAATGAACAAGAATTATTGGAATTAGATAAATGGGCAAGTTTGT
GGAATTGGTTTAACATAACAAATTGGCTGTGGTATATAAAATTATTCATAATGATAGTAGGAGGCTTGGT
AGGTTTAAGAATAGTTTTTGCTGTACTTTCTATAGTGAATAGAGTTAGGCAGGGATATTCACCATTATCG
TTTCAGACCCACCTCCCAACCCCGAGGGGACCCATGCATTGCATCTCAATTAGTCAGCAACCAGGTGTGG
AAAGTCCCCAGGCTCCCCAGCAGGCAGAAGTATGCAAAGCATGCGTCTCAATTAGTCAGCAACCATAGTC
CCGCCCCTAACTCCGCCCATCCCGCCCCTAACTCCGCCCAGTTCCGCCCATTCTCCGCCCCATGGCTGAC
TAATTTTTTTTATTTATGCAGAGGCCGAGGCCGCCTCGGCCTCTGAGCTATTCCAGAAGTAGTGAGGAGG
CTTTTTTGGAGGCCTAGGCTTTTGCAAAAAGCTTTCTAGAGGTACCACCGGAGCTTACCATGACCGAGTA
CAAGCCCACGGTGCGCCTCGCCACCCGCGACGACGTCCCCAGGGCCGTACGCACCCTCGCCGCCGCGTTC
GCCGACTACCCCGCCACGCGCCACACCGTCGATCCGGACCGCCACATCGAGCGGGTCACCGAGCTGCAAG
AACTCTTCCTCACGCGCGTCGGGCTCGACATCGGCAAGGTGTGGGTCGCGGACGACGGCGCCGCCGTGGC
GGTCTGGACCACGCCGGAGAGCGTCGAAGCGGGGGCGGTGTTCGCCGAGATCGGCCCGCGCATGGCCGAG
TTGAGCGGTTCCCGGCTGGCCGCGCAGCAACAGATGGAAGGCCTCCTGGCGCCGCACCGGCCCAAGGAGC
CCGCGTGGTTCCTGGCCACCGTCGGCGTCTCGCCCGACCACCAGGGCAAGGGTCTGGGCAGCGCCGTCGT
GCTCCCCGGAGTGGAGGCGGCCGAGCGCGCCGGGGTGCCCGCCTTCCTGGAGACCTCCGCGCCCCGCAAC
CTCCCCTTCTACGAGCGGCTCGGCTTCACCGTCACCGCCGACGTCGAGGTGCCCGAAGGACCGCGCACCT
GGTGCATGACCCGCAAGCCCGGTGCCAGTTAACGAATTCTAGATCTTGAGACAAATGGCAGTATTCATCC
ACAATTTTAAAAGAAAAGGGGGGATTGGGGGGTACAGTGCAGGGGAAAGAATAGTAGACATAATAGCAAC
AGACATACAAACTAAAGAATTACAAAAACAAATTACAAAAATTCAAAATTTTCGGGTTTATTACAGGGAC
AGCAGAGATCCACTTTGGCGCCGGCTCGAGGCCTGCAGGTGCAAAGATGGATAAAGTTTTAAACAGAGAG
GAATCTTTGCAGCTAATGGACCTTCTAGGTCTTGAAAGGAGTGGGAATTGGCTCCGGTGCCCGTCAGTGG
GCAGAGCGCACATCGCCCACAGTCCCCGAGAAGTTGGGGGGAGGGGTCGGCAATTGAACCGGTGCCTAGA
GAAGGTGGCGCGGGGTAAACTGGGAAAGTGATGTCGTGTACTGGCTCCGCCTTTTTCCCGAGGGTGGGGG
AGAACCGTATATAAGTGCAGTAGTCGCCGTGAACGTTCTTTTTCGCAACGGGTTTGCCGCCAGAACACAG
GTAAGTGCCGTGTGTGGTTCCCGCGGGCCTGGCCTCTTTACGGGTTATGGCCCTTGCGTGCCTTGAATTA
CTTCCACCTGGCTGCAGTACGTGATTCTTGATCCCGAGCTTCGGGTTGGAAGTGGGTGGGAGAGTTCGAG
GCCTTGCGCTTAAGGAGCCCCTTCGCCTCGTGCTTGAGTTGAGGCCTGGCCTGGGCGCTGGGGCCGCCGC
GTGCGAATCTGGTGGCACCTTCGCGCCTGTCTCGCTGCTTTCGATAAGTCTCTAGCCATTTAAAATTTTT
GATGACCTGCTGCGACGCTTTTTTTCTGGCAAGATAGTCTTGTAAATGCGGGCCAAGATCTGCACACTGG
TATTTCGGTTTTTGGGGCCGCGGGCGGCGACGGGGCCCGTGCGTCCCAGCGCACATGTTCGGCGAGGCGG
GGCCTGCGAGCGCGGCCACCGAGAATCGGACGGGGGTAGTCTCAAGCTGGCCGGCCTGCTCTGGTGCCTG
GCCTCGCGCCGCCGTGTATCGCCCCGCCCTGGGCGGCAAGGCTGGCCCGGTCGGCACCAGTTGCGTGAGC
GGAAAGATGGCCGCTTCCCGGCCCTGCTGCAGGGAGCTCAAAATGGAGGACGCGGCGCTCGGGAGAGCGG
GCGGGTGAGTCACCCACACAAAGGAAAAGGGCCTTTCCGTCCTCAGCCGTCGCTTCATGTGACTCCACGG
AGTACCGGGCGCCGTCCAGGCACCTCGATTAGTTCTCGAGCTTTTGGAGTACGTCGTCTTTAGGTTGGGG
GGAGGGGTTTTATGCGATGGAGTTTCCCCACACTGAGTGGGTGGAGACTGAAGTTAGGCCAGCTTGGCAC
TTGATGTAATTCTCCTTGGAATTTGCCCTTTTTGAGTTTGGATCTTGGTTCATTCTCAAGCCTCAGACAG
TGGTTCAAAGTTTTTTTCTTCCATTTCAGGTGTCGTGAGGCTAGCACCGCCACCATGCAGACATCAGAGA
CTGGGTCGGACACAGGCTCGACAGTGACCTTACAAACATCTGTGGCTAGTCAAGCAGCAGTGCCTACGCA
GGTGGTACAGCAAGTACCAGTACAACAACAGGTACAGCAGGTACAGACTGTGCAGCAGGTACAACATGTC
TATCCCGCTCAGGTGCAGTATGTGGAAGGAAGCGATACTGTCTATACCAATGGAGCAATCCGAACAACAA
CGTATCCTTACACAGAGACACAGATGTACAGCCAAAATACTGGAGGGAATTACTTTGATACTCAAGGGAG
TTCCGCCCAGGTGACTACCGTGGTCTCATCCCACAGTATGGTGGGCACTGGTGGGATTCAGATGGGCGTC
ACAGGAGGACAACTCATCAGCAGCTCTGGAGGAACCTATCTGATCGGCAACTCAATGGAGAATTCTGGTC
ACTCAGTGACACACACAACTCGGGCCTCCCCAGCGACAATTGAAATGGCGATTGAGACGCTGCAAAAGTC
TGACGGTCTGTCCACTCACAGAAGCTCTCTTCTCAACAGCCATCTCCAGTGGCTGTTGGACAATTATGAG
ACAGCAGAAGGAGTGAGCCTTCCCAGAAGCACTCTGTACAACCACTACCTTCGACACTGTCAGGAACACA
AACTGGACCCAGTCAATGCTGCCTCTTTTGGAAAATTAATAAGATCAATTTTTATGGGGCTACGAACCAG
GAGATTGGGCACTAGAGGAAACTCCAAATACCACTACTATGGGATTCGTGTCAAGCCAGATTCCCCTCTT
AATCGTCTGCAAGAAGACATGCAGTATATGGCTATGAGACAACAACCCATGCAACAGAAACAAAGGTACA
AGCCTATGCAGAAAGTGGATGGGGTTGCAGATGGTTTCACAGGAAGTGGTCAACAGACAGGCACATCTGT
TGAGCAAACTGTAATTGCCCAAAGCCAACATCATCAACAGTTTTTAGATGCATCTCGAGCACTTCCAGAG
TTTGGAGAAGTTGAAATCTCTTCTCTGCCAGATGGTACTACCTTTGAGGATATCAAGTCACTGCAGAGTC
TTTATAGAGAGCACTGTGAGGCAATATTGGACGTTGTTGTGAATCTTCAATTTAGCCTGATAGAAAAATT
GTGGCAAACATTCTGGCGCTATTCTCCCTCTACTCCAACTGATGGCACTACCATTACCGAATCGAGGTCA
GAATCAACATCTTTTCCAATTCATTTTCATGGCTAGTAATGAACTAGTCCGTAACTTGAAAGTATTTCGA
TTTCTTGGCTTTATATATCTTGTGGAAAGGACGATCATGCAATAACCGACGCTAGTAGACGCGTTAAGTC
GACAATCAACCTCTGGATTACAAAATTTGTGAAAGATTGACTGGTATTCTTAACTATGTTGCTCCTTTTA
CGCTATGTGGATACGCTGCTTTAATGCCTTTGTATCATGCTATTGCTTCCCGTATGGCTTTCATTTTCTC
CTCCTTGTATAAATCCTGGTTGCTGTCTCTTTATGAGGAGTTGTGGCCCGTTGTCAGGCAACGTGGCGTG
GTGTGCACTGTGTTTGCTGACGCAACCCCCACTGGTTGGGGCATTGCCACCACCTGTCAGCTCCTTTCCG
GGACTTTCGCTTTCCCCCTCCCTATTGCCACGGCGGAACTCATCGCCGCCTGCCTTGCCCGCTGCTGGAC
AGGGGCTCGGCTGTTGGGCACTGACAATTCCGTGGTGTTGTCGGGGAAATCATCGTCCTTTCCTTGGCTG
CTCGCCTGTGTTGCCACCTGGATTCTGCGCGGGACGTCCTTCTGCTACGTCCCTTCGGCCCTCAATCCAG
CGGACCTTCCTTCCCGCGGCCTGCTGCCGGCTCTGCGGCCTCTTCCGCGTCTTCGCCTTCGCCCTCAGAC
GAGTCGGATCTCCCTTTGGGCCGCCTCCCCGCGTCGACTTTAAGACCAATGACTTACAAGGCAGCTGTAG
ATCTTAGCCACTTTTTAAAAGAAAAGGGGGGACTGGAAGGGCTAATTCACTCCCAACGAAGACAAGATCT
GCTTTTTGCTTGTACTGGGTCTCTCTGGTTAGACCAGATCTGAGCCTGGGAGCTCTCTGGCTAACTAGGG
AACCCACTGCTTAAGCCTCAATAAAGCTTGCCTTGAGTGCTTCAAGTAGTGTGTGCCCGTCTGTTGTGTG
ACTCTGGTAACTAGAGATCCCTCAGACCCTTTTAGTCAGTGTGGAAAATCTCTAGCAGTACGTATAGTAG
TTCATGTCATCTTATTATTCAGTATTTATAACTTGCAAAGAAATGAATATCAGAGAGTGAGAGGAACTTG
TTTATTGCAGCTTATAATGGTTACAAATAAAGCAATAGCATCACAAATTTCACAAATAAAGCATTTTTTT
CACTGCATTCTAGTTGTGGTTTGTCCAAACTCATCAATGTATCTTATCATGTCTGGCTCTAGCTATCCCG
CCCCTAACTCCGCCCATCCCGCCCCTAACTCCGCCCAGTTCCGCCCATTCTCCGCCCCATGGCTGACTAA
TTTTTTTTATTTATGCAGAGGCCGAGGCCGCCTCGGCCTCTGAGCTATTCCAGAAGTAGTGAGGAGGCTT
TTTTGGAGGCCTAGGGACGTACCCAATTCGCCCTATAGTGAGTCGTATTACGCGCGCTCACTGGCCGTCG
TTTTACAACGTCGTGACTGGGAAAACCCTGGCGTTACCCAACTTAATCGCCTTGCAGCACATCCCCCTTT
CGCCAGCTGGCGTAATAGCGAAGAGGCCCGCACCGATCGCCCTTCCCAACAGTTGCGCAGCCTGAATGGC
GAATGGG
[124 nt withheld, positions 6938-7061]
C
[91 nt withheld, positions 7063-7153]
A
[49 nt withheld, positions 7155-7203]
CCTTTGACGTTGGAGTCCACGTTCTTT
[37 nt withheld, positions 7231-7267]
ACCCTATCTCGGTCTATTCTTTTGATTTATAAGGGATTTTGCCGATTTCGGCCTATTGGTTAAAAAATGA
GCTGATTTAACAAAAATTTAACGCGAATTTTAACAAAATATTAACGCTTACAATTTAGGTGGCACTTTTC
GGGGAAATGTGCGCGGAACCCCTATTTGTTTATTTTTCTAAATACATTCAAATATGTATCCGCTCATGAG
ACAATAACCCTGATAAATGCTTCAATAATATTGAAAAAGGAAGAGTATGAGTATTCAACATTTCCGTGTC
GCCCTTATTCCCTTTTTTGCGGCATTTTGCCTTCCTGTTTTTGCTCACCCAGAAACGCTGGTGAAAGTAA
AAGATGCTGAAGATCAGTTGGGTGCACGAGTGGGTTACATCGAACTGGATCTCAACAGCGGTAAGATCCT
TGAGAGTTTTCGCCCCGAAGAACGTTTTCCAATGATGAGCACTTTTAAAGTTCTGCTATGTGGCGCGGTA
TTATCCCGTATTGACGCCGGGCAAGAGCAACTCGGTCGCCGCATACACTATTCTCAGAATGACTTGGTTG
AGTACTCACCAGTCACAGAAAAGCATCTTACGGATGGCATGACAGTAAGAGAATTATGCAGTGCTGCCAT
AACCATGAGTGATAACACTGCGGCCAACTTACTTCTGACAACGATCGGAGGACCGAAGGAGCTAACCGCT
TTTTTGCACAACATGGGGGATCATGTAACTCGCCTTGATCGTTGGGAACCGGAGCTGAATGAAGCCATAC
CAAACGACGAGCGTGACACCACGATGCCTGTAGCAATGGCAACAACGTTGCGCAAACTATTAACTGGCGA
ACTACTTACTCTAGCTTCCCGGCAACAATTAATAGACTGGATGGAGGCGGATAAAGTTGCAGGACCACTT
CTGCGCTCGGCCCTTCCGGCTGGCTGGTTTATTGCTGATAAATCTGGAGCCGGTGAGCGTGGGTCTCGCG
GTATCATTGCAGCACTGGGGCCAGATGGTAAGCCCTCCCGTATCGTAGTTATCTACACGACGGGGAGTCA
GGCAACTATGGATGAACGAAATAGACAGATCGCTGAGATAGGTGCCTCACTGATTAAGCATTGGTAACTG
TCAGACCAAGTTTACTCATATATACTTTAGATTGATTTAAAACTTCATTTTTAATTTAAAAGGATCTAGG
TGAAGATCCTTTTTGATAATCTCATGACCAAAATCCCTTAACGTGAGTTTTCGTTCCACTGAGCGTCAGA
CCCCGTAGAAAAGATCAAAGGATCTTCTTGAGATCCTTTTTTTCTGCGCGTAATCTGCTGCTTGCAAACA
AAAAAACCACCGCTACCAGCGGTGGTTTGTTTGCCGGATCAAGAGCTACCAACTCTTTTTCCGAAGGTAA
CTGGCTTCAGCAGAGCGCAGATACCAAATACTGTTCTTCTAGTGTAGCCGTAGTTAGGCCACCACTTCAA
GAACTCTGTAGCACCGCCTACATACCTCGCTCTGCTAATCCTGTTACCAGTGGCTGCTGCCAGTGGCGAT
AAGTCGTGTCTTACCGGGTTGGACTCAAGACGATAGTTACCGGATAAGGCGCAGCGGTCGGGCTGAACGG
GGGGTTCGTGCACACAGCCCAGCTTGGAGCGAACGACCTACACCGAACTGAGATACCTACAGCGTGAGCT
ATGAGAAAGCGCCACGCTTCCCGAAGGGAGAAAGGCGGACAGGTATCCGGTAAGCGGCAGGGTCGGAACA
GGAGAGCGCACGAGGGAGCTTCCAGGGGGAAACGCCTGGTATCTTTATAGTCCTGTCGGGTTTCGCCACC
TCTGACTTGAGCGTCGATTTTTGTGATGCTCGTCAGGGGGGCGGAGCCTATGGAAAAACGCCAGCAACGC
GGCCTTTTTACGGTTCCTGGCCTTTTGCTGGCCTTTTGCTCACATGTTCTTTCCTGCGTTATCCCCTGAT
TCTGTGGATAACCGTATTACCGCCTTTGAGTGAGCTGATACCGCTCGCCGCAGCCGAACGACCGAGCGCA
GCGAGTCAGTGAGCGAGGAAGCGGAAGAGCGCCCAATACGCAAACCGCCTCTCCCCGCGCGTTGGCCGAT
TCATTAATGCAGCTGGCACGACAGGTTTCCCGACTGGAAAGCGGGCAGTGAGCGCAACGCAATTAATGTG
AGTTAGCTCACTCATTAGGCACCCCAGGCTTTACACTTTATGCTTCCGGCTCGTATGTTGTGTGGAATTG
TGAGCGGATAACAATTTCACACAGGAAACAGCTATGACCATGATTACGCCAAGCGCGCAATTAACCCTCA
CTAAAGGGAACAAAAGCTGGAGCTGCAAGC
Features (pLannotate 1.2.2; 31 found; start..end, strand, type, name):
      5..231     +  promoter       RSV promoter: Rous sarcoma virus enhancer/promoter
    232..412     +  LTR            5' LTR (truncated): truncated 5' long terminal repeat (LTR) from HIV-1
    459..584     +  misc_feature   HIV-1 Ψ: packaging signal of human immunodeficiency virus type 1
    568..931     +  CDS            HIV-1 gag (fragment): gag protein from human immunodeficiency virus 1; gag
   1077..1310    +  misc_feature   RRE: The Rev response element (RRE) of HIV-1 allows for Rev-dependent mRNA export from the nucleus to the cytoplasm.
   1687..1713    +  CDS            Rev (fragment): human immunodeficiency virus 1 (HIV-1) Rev protein; rev; enhances nuclear export of unspliced and incompletely spliced viral mRNAs
   1720..1743    +  promoter       SV40 promoter (fragment): SV40 early promoter
   1744..1815    +  promoter       SV40 promoter (fragment): SV40 enhancer and early promoter
   1839..1974    +  rep_origin     SV40 ori: SV40 origin of replication
   2020..2616    +  CDS            PuroR (fragment): puromycin N-acetyltransferase; pac from Streptomyces; confers resistance to puromycin
   2665..2782    +  misc_feature   cPPT/CTS: central polypurine tract and central termination sequence of HIV-1
   2847..2913    +  CDS            small t antigen (fragment): SV40 (simian virus 40) small t antigen
   2920..4098    +  promoter       EF-1α promoter: strong constitutive promoter for human elongation factor EF-1α
   4115..5314    +  CDS            RFX3 (fragment): RFX3_HUMAN - Experimental evidence at protein level: Swiss-Prot protein existence level 1. Transcription factor required for ciliogenesis and islet cell differentiation during endocrine pancreas development. Essential for the differentiation of nodal monocilia and left-right asymmetry specification during embryogenesis. Required for the biogenesis of motile cilia by governing growth and beating efficiency of motile cells. Also required for ciliated ependymal cell differentiation. Regulates the expression of genes involved in ciliary assembly (DYNC2LI1, FOXJ1 and BBS4) and genes involved in cil
   5369..5422    +  promoter       U6 promoter (fragment): RNA polymerase III promoter for human U6 snRNA
   5464..6052    +  misc_feature   WPRE: woodchuck hepatitis virus posttranscriptional regulatory element
   6103..6122    +  misc_feature   cPPT/CTS (fragment): central polypurine tract and central termination sequence of HIV-1
   6124..6357    +  LTR            3' LTR (ΔU3): self-inactivating 3' long terminal repeat (LTR) from HIV-1
   6435..6556    +  polyA_signal   SV40 poly(A) signal: SV40 polyadenylation signal
   6596..6731    +  rep_origin     SV40 ori: SV40 origin of replication
   6752..6770    -  promoter       T7 promoter: promoter for bacteriophage T7 RNA polymerase
   6778..6933    +  CDS            lacZα (fragment): LacZα fragment of β-galactosidase; lacZ fragment
   6938..7366    +  rep_origin     f1 ori (sequence partly withheld): f1 bacteriophage origin of replication; arrow indicates direction of (+) strand synthesis
   7419..7523    +  promoter       AmpR promoter: bla
   7524..8384    +  CDS            AmpR: β-lactamase; bla; confers resistance to ampicillin, carbenicillin, and related antibiotics
   8555..9143    +  rep_origin     ori: high-copy-number ColE1/pMB1/pBR322/pUC origin of replication
   9326..9418    +  CDS            lacI (fragment): lac repressor; lacI; The lac repressor binds to the lac operator to inhibit transcription in E. coli. This inhibition can be relieved by adding lactose or isopropyl-β-D-thiogalactopyranoside (IPTG).
   9431..9452    +  protein_bind   CAP binding site: CAP binding activates transcription in the presence of cAMP. E. coli catabolite activator protein
   9467..9497    +  promoter       lac promoter: promoter for the E. coli lac operon
   9505..9521    +  protein_bind   lac operator: The lac repressor binds to the lac operator to inhibit transcription in E. coli. This inhibition can be relieved by adding lactose or isopropyl-β-D-thiogalactopyranoside (IPTG). lac repressor encoded by lacI
   9566..9584    +  promoter       T3 promoter: promoter for bacteriophage T3 RNA polymerase
