[The description below was written by a language model from this plasmid's Addgene catalogue record and pLannotate feature annotations shown in this document.]
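Description:
TFORF0201 is a third-generation-style, self-inactivating lentiviral expression plasmid built on the pLX_TRC317 backbone and carrying the human RFX3 transcription factor open reading frame. It is propagated in E. coli through a high-copy ColE1/pUC-type origin with ampicillin selection (AmpR), and the backbone also retains an f1 origin plus remnants of a lac/lacZα cloning region flanked by T7 and T3 promoters. The depositor notes a risk of recombination during propagation, which is common for LTR-containing plasmids.

The viral genome is transcribed from an RSV promoter fused to a truncated HIV-1 5' LTR and runs through the Ψ packaging signal, a partial gag sequence, the RRE for Rev-dependent nuclear export, and a cPPT/CTS element, ending in a ΔU3 3' LTR that inactivates LTR promoter activity after integration; an SV40 polyadenylation signal lies downstream. Within this unit, an SV40 early promoter/origin drives puromycin N-acetyltransferase for selection of transduced mammalian cells, and a separate EF-1α promoter provides strong constitutive expression of RFX3, followed by a WPRE to enhance transcript stability and expression. The catalogue lists the insert at about 1.3 kb, of which the annotation matches roughly 1.2 kb to RFX3, corresponding to a particular isoform cited by the depositor. RFX3 is a regulator of ciliogenesis and pancreatic islet cell differentiation.

According to the record, the construct also carries a unique 24-bp barcode. This is not annotated as its own feature, so its exact position is not stated. The barcode allows identification of the overexpressed factor in pooled screens, and the plasmid belongs to a barcoded transcription factor ORF collection used to study directed differentiation.
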