Addgene plasmid #141553: TFORF0201
Purpose: Lentiviral vector for overexpressing the RFX3 transcription factor ORF with a unique 24-bp barcode. Barcodes facilitate identification of transcription factors in pooled screens.
Depositing lab: Feng Zhang. Depositing organization: Broad Institute. Publication: A transcription factor atlas of directed differentiation. Joung J, Ma S, Tay T, Geiger-Schuller KR, Kirchgatterer PC, Verdine VK, Guo B, Arias-Garcia MA, Allen WE, Singh A, Kuksenko O, Abudayyeh OO, Gootenberg JS, Fu Z, Macrae RK, Buenrostro JD, Regev A, Zhang F. Cell. 2023 Jan 5;186(1):209-229.e26. doi: 10.1016/j.cell.2022.11.026. PubMed 36608654.
Backbone
  Vector backbone: pLX_TRC317
  Backbone manufacturer: Broad Institute Genetic Perturbation Platform
  Backbone size w/o insert (bp): 8264
  Vector type: Mammalian Expression, Lentiviral
  Selectable markers: Puromycin
Growth in bacteria
  Bacterial resistance: Ampicillin, 100 μg/mL
  Growth temperature: 37°C
  Growth strain: NEB Stable
  Copy number: High Copy
Gene/Insert
  Gene/Insert name: RFX3
  Species: H. sapiens (human)
  Insert size (bp): 1343
  Entrez Gene: RFX3
  Promoter: EF1a
  Cloning method: Unknown
  Sequencing primers: 5′ GGGTGGAGACTGAAGTTAGGCCAG; 3′ CACATAGCGTAAAAGGAGCAACATAG
Terms and licenses: Academic/Nonprofit Terms; Industry Terms: Not Available to Industry
Depositor comments: NM_001282117,ENST00000302303 . The transcription factor ORF portion of this plasmid was synthesized by Genewiz. Please test multiple small colonies in case of plasmid recombination. To make this collection available in a timely manner, a portion of this collection was not fully sequenced by Addgene. If an Addgene verified full plasmid sequence is not available, please contact us prior to placing an order to request the full sequence.
How to cite: TFORF0201 was a gift from Feng Zhang (Addgene plasmid # 141553 ; http://n2t.net/addgene:141553 ; RRID:Addgene_141553)
