>Addgene plasmid #141553 | TFORF0201 | depositor partial sequence | sequence record 276796 | Insert
ACCGCCACCATGCAGACATCAGAGACTGGGTCGGACACAGGCTCGACAGTGACCTTACAAACATCTGTGG
CTAGTCAAGCAGCAGTGCCTACGCAGGTGGTACAGCAAGTACCAGTACAACAACAGGTACAGCAGGTACA
GACTGTGCAGCAGGTACAACATGTCTATCCCGCTCAGGTGCAGTATGTGGAAGGAAGCGATACTGTCTAT
ACCAATGGAGCAATCCGAACAACAACGTATCCTTACACAGAGACACAGATGTACAGCCAAAATACTGGAG
GGAATTACTTTGATACTCAAGGGAGTTCCGCCCAGGTGACTACCGTGGTCTCATCCCACAGTATGGTGGG
CACTGGTGGGATTCAGATGGGCGTCACAGGAGGACAACTCATCAGCAGCTCTGGAGGAACCTATCTGATC
GGCAACTCAATGGAGAATTCTGGTCACTCAGTGACACACACAACTCGGGCCTCCCCAGCGACAATTGAAA
TGGCGATTGAGACGCTGCAAAAGTCTGACGGTCTGTCCACTCACAGAAGCTCTCTTCTCAACAGCCATCT
CCAGTGGCTGTTGGACAATTATGAGACAGCAGAAGGAGTGAGCCTTCCCAGAAGCACTCTGTACAACCAC
TACCTTCGACACTGTCAGGAACACAAACTGGACCCAGTCAATGCTGCCTCTTTTGGAAAATTAATAAGAT
CAATTTTTATGGGGCTACGAACCAGGAGATTGGGCACTAGAGGAAACTCCAAATACCACTACTATGGGAT
TCGTGTCAAGCCAGATTCCCCTCTTAATCGTCTGCAAGAAGACATGCAGTATATGGCTATGAGACAACAA
CCCATGCAACAGAAACAAAGGTACAAGCCTATGCAGAAAGTGGATGGGGTTGCAGATGGTTTCACAGGAA
GTGGTCAACAGACAGGCACATCTGTTGAGCAAACTGTAATTGCCCAAAGCCAACATCATCAACAGTTTTT
AGATGCATCTCGAGCACTTCCAGAGTTTGGAGAAGTTGAAATCTCTTCTCTGCCAGATGGTACTACCTTT
GAGGATATCAAGTCACTGCAGAGTCTTTATAGAGAGCACTGTGAGGCAATATTGGACGTTGTTGTGAATC
TTCAATTTAGCCTGATAGAAAAATTGTGGCAAACATTCTGGCGCTATTCTCCCTCTACTCCAACTGATGG
CACTACCATTACCGAATCGAGGTCAGAATCAACATCTTTTCCAATTCATTTTCATGGCTAGTAATGAACT
AGTCCGTAACTTGAAAGTATTTCGATTTCTTGGCTTTATATATCTTGTGGAAAGGACGATCATGCAATAA
CCGACGCTAGTAG
