>Addgene plasmid #141553 | TFORF0201 | depositor partial sequence | sequence record 276797 | Barcode
TCATGCAATAACCGACGCTAGTAG
